>Addgene plasmid #40229 | pLenti4/V5-DEST-P85(W583del) | addgene partial sequence | sequence record 53405 | pBABE-3
CGGTACGCGTAGAATCGAGACCGAGGAGAGGGTTAGGGATAGGCTTACCTTCGAACCGCGGGCCCTCTAG
ACTCGAGCGGCCGCCACTGTGCTGGATATCAACCACTTTGTACAAGAAAGCTGGGTCGGCGCGCCCACCC
TTAATTAATCATCGCCTCTGCTGTGCATATACTGGGTAGGCTAGTGTGACATTGAGGGAGTCGTTGTGCT
GCACAAGGGAGGTGTGTTGGTAATGTAGCACCAGTTCTTTCAGAGAGCTGTACAAGTTATAGGGCTCGGC
AAAGCCATAGCCAGTTGCTGTTTTGTTTATGACACAATGCTTTACTTCGCCGTCCACCACTACAGAGCAG
GCATAGCAGCCCTGTTTACTGCTCTCCCGGACAAGAAAAGTGCCATCTCGCTTCCCTCGCAACAGGTTTT
CAGCTTTGTTTCGGTTGCTGCTTCCAACATTCCATGTCTTCTCATCATGATGGGGCAAATCTTCATCATC
TTCCACCAGTGAATATTGGTCTTCAGTGTTTTCATTGCCCAACCACTCGTTCAACTTCTTTTGCCGAACA
CCTTTTTGAGTCAACATCAAGTATTGGTCTCTCGTCTTTCTCAGCTGGATAAGGTCTGGTTTAATGCTGT
TCATACGTTTGTCAATTTCTCGATACTCAGCTGCCTGCTTCTTCAAGTCTTCTTCCAATCTTCTTCTACT
GTCAATAATTTCACTGATTCGAGACTTCAACTTATCATAATTATGCATAATCCTTTGTATTTCTTTCTCA
TTGCCTTCACGTTTAAACTTTTCTATGTATTCTTTGCTGTACCGCTCTTGGGTCTGGCACTGTTCTTCAA
ATATTTTTATGGTTTCATTAAATGCTTCAATAGCTGTCCTTTTCATTTGGATTTCCTGGGATGTGCGGGT
ATATTCTTCATATAATCTATCATATTCTCGACTTTTTCTTGAAAC
