>Addgene plasmid #40229 | pLenti4/V5-DEST-P85(W583del) | addgene partial sequence | sequence record 53868 | hPIK3R1-Rev 5'-caagatccgggagagtcaaa
ACAGGAAGAGGCCGAGGTGGCCGGGGCTTTGGTGTGGGAGGCGAGATTTTTTTCCTTCCAATATATTCTA
CATAAGTTCCCGGAAAGTCCCCCCTTTCCCCTGTGGTTTCATTATAGCCATTTAACCAGCCAATTTCTTC
AGGCCTGGCTTCCTGTCCATCACTGAATCCAAGAGCTACTAAGGACCCTTTATTCACAGTCAATATGTCA
CCCAAGTGCAAGTCAATATCTTCTTCTCTTTCCTTTTTATAATCATACAGCGCTCTGTACTGGTACCCCT
CAGCACTCATGGCCATGGATTTGTCATCATCGTCCTTATAGTCCATGGTGAAGGGGGCGGCCGCGGAGCC
TGCTTTTTTGTACAAACTTGTTGATATCTGCAGAATTCCACCACACTGGACTAGTCGACGATCTCTATCA
CTGATAGGGAGATCTCTATCACTGATAGGGAGAGCTCTGCTTATATAGACCTCCCACCGTACACGCCTAC
CGCCCATTTGCGTCAATGGGGCGGAGTTGTTACGACATTTTGGAAAGTCCCGTTGATTTTGGTGCCAAAA
CAAACTCCCATTGACGTCAATGGGGTGGAGACTTGGAAATCCCCGTGAGTCAAACCGCTATCCACGCCCA
TTGATGTACTGCCAAAACCGCATCACCATGGTAATAGCGATGACTAATACGTAGATGTACTGCCAAGTAG
GAAAGTCCCATAAGGTCATGTACTGGGCATAATGCCCAGGCGGGCCATTTACCGTCATTGACGTCAATAG
GGGGGCGTACTTGGCATATGATA
