[The description below was written by a language model from this plasmid's Addgene catalogue record.]
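Description:
pLenti4/V5-DEST-P85(W583del) is a lentiviral mammalian expression plasmid built on the Invitrogen pLenti4-V5/DEST Gateway destination backbone, with a total size of about 9.2 kb. It is propagated in bacteria as a high-copy plasmid under ampicillin selection. The recommended host is Stbl3, a recombination-deficient strain commonly used to keep the repeated long terminal repeat sequences of lentiviral vectors stable. In mammalian cells, transduced or transfected populations can be selected with Zeocin.

The payload is a roughly 2.2 kb human PIK3R1 cDNA encoding p85α, the regulatory subunit of class IA phosphoinositide 3-kinase. It carries an in-frame deletion of amino acid 583 (W583del). The insert was introduced by Gateway recombination and is expressed from the CMV promoter, giving strong constitutive transcription in most mammalian cell types. The protein carries an N-terminal Flag tag on the insert, inherited from the Flag-tagged human p85 construct from which it was derived, allowing detection or immunoprecipitation with anti-Flag reagents. Although the backbone provides a C-terminal V5 epitope downstream of the recombination site, the record lists only Flag as a tag and does not state whether the insert reads through into V5.

The record does not state a specific purpose, but the design suits packaging into lentiviral particles for stable delivery and expression of this p85α mutant in human or other mammalian cells, for example to compare its effects on PI3K pathway signalling with those of the wild-type protein. No feature table was supplied, so details of the viral elements and the Zeocin cassette promoter are not documented here.
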