Addgene plasmid #40229: pLenti4/V5-DEST-P85(W583del)
Depositing lab: Lynda Chin. Depositing organization: Dana-Farber Cancer Institute.
Backbone
  Vector backbone: pLenti4-V5/DEST
  Backbone manufacturer: Invitrogen
  Backbone size w/o insert (bp): 6949
  Total vector size (bp): 9200
  Vector type: Mammalian Expression, Lentiviral
  Selectable markers: Zeocin
Growth in bacteria
  Bacterial resistance: Ampicillin, 100 μg/mL
  Growth temperature: 37°C
  Growth strain: Stbl3
  Copy number: High Copy
Gene/Insert
  Gene/Insert name: P85(W583del) (alt name: PIK3R1)
  Species: H. sapiens (human)
  Insert size (bp): 2175
  Mutation: deleted amino acid 583
  Entrez Gene: PIK3R1 (a.k.a. AGM7, GRB1, IMD36, p85, p85-ALPHA, p85alpha)
  Promoter: CMV
  Tag / fusion protein: Flag (N terminal on insert)
  Cloning method: Gateway Cloning
  Sequencing primers: 5′ CMV forward; 3′ V5 reverse
Resource information
  A portion of this plasmid was derived from a plasmid made by: Flag-tagged human P85 construct was provided by Dr Jayne Stommel (National Cancer Institute).
Terms and licenses: Academic/Nonprofit Terms; Industry Terms: Not Available to Industry
How to cite: pLenti4/V5-DEST-P85(W583del) was a gift from Lynda Chin (Addgene plasmid # 40229 ; http://n2t.net/addgene:40229 ; RRID:Addgene_40229)
